Addgene plasmid #199273: pegRNA_LMNA-1
Purpose: pegRNA used to induce LMNA (c.1824C > T) mutation
Depositing lab: Ting Zhou. Depositing organization: Memorial Sloan-Kettering Cancer Center. Publication: Transient inhibition of p53 enhances prime editing and cytosine base-editing efficiencies in human pluripotent stem cells. Li M, Zhong A, Wu Y, Sidharta M, Beaury M, Zhao X, Studer L, Zhou T. Nat Commun. 2022 Oct 27;13(1):6354. doi: 10.1038/s41467-022-34045-7. PubMed 36302757.
Backbone
  Vector backbone: pU6
  Vector type: Mammalian Expression
Growth in bacteria
  Bacterial resistance: Ampicillin, 100 μg/mL
  Growth temperature: 37°C
  Growth strain: DH5alpha
  Copy number: High Copy
Gene/Insert
  Gene/Insert name: LMNA 1824CtoT pegRNA
  gRNA/shRNA sequence: GGCTCAGGAGCCCAGGTGGG
  Cloning method: Ligation Independent Cloning
  Sequencing primers: 5′ LKO.1 5'
Resource information
  A portion of this plasmid was derived from a plasmid made by: The backbone is from Addgene Plasmid #132777.
Terms and licenses: Academic/Nonprofit Terms; Industry Terms: Not Available to Industry
How to cite: pegRNA_LMNA-1 was a gift from Ting Zhou (Addgene plasmid # 199273 ; http://n2t.net/addgene:199273 ; RRID:Addgene_199273)
