[The description below was written by a language model from this plasmid's Addgene catalogue record and pLannotate feature annotations shown in this document.]
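Description:
pegRNA_LMNA-1 is a compact (about 2.3 kb) mammalian expression plasmid built on a pU6 backbone and designed to transcribe a single prime editing guide RNA (pegRNA) in human cells. It is propagated in E. coli as a high-copy plasmid through a ColE1/pUC-type origin of replication and is selected with ampicillin via the β-lactamase gene driven by its native bla promoter. There is no mammalian selection marker or reporter in the annotated sequence, so the plasmid is suited to transient delivery alongside a separately supplied prime editor. A short fragment resembling a Gateway attB1 site is also annotated, which appears to be a backbone remnant rather than a functional element.

The payload is a human U6 promoter, an RNA polymerase III promoter well suited to producing small, uncapped, non-polyadenylated RNAs. A gap of roughly 30 nt follows, corresponding to the 20-nt spacer targeting LMNA, and then the Streptococcus pyogenes Cas9 guide RNA scaffold. As a pegRNA, the transcript would be expected to carry a 3′ extension after the scaffold containing a primer binding site and a reverse transcriptase template encoding the desired edit. These parts are not individually annotated in the feature table, and their lengths are not stated in the record.

The construct is used to install the LMNA c.1824C>T substitution by prime editing. The associated work concerns prime editing and cytosine base editing efficiencies in human pluripotent stem cells and how transient p53 inhibition enhances them. The "-1" in the name suggests it may be one of several pegRNA designs for this edit, though the record does not confirm this.
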