Features (pLannotate 1.2.2; 6 found; start..end, strand, type, name):
     27..267     +  promoter       U6 promoter: RNA polymerase III promoter for human U6 snRNA
    297..370     +  misc_RNA       gRNA scaffold: guide RNA scaffold for the Streptococcus pyogenes CRISPR/Cas9 system
    501..1089    -  rep_origin     ori: high-copy-number ColE1/pMB1/pBR322/pUC origin of replication
   1260..2120    -  CDS            AmpR: β-lactamase; bla; confers resistance to ampicillin, carbenicillin, and related antibiotics
   2121..2225    -  promoter       AmpR promoter: bla
   2263..2280    +  protein_bind   attB1 (fragment): mutant version of attB; recombination site for the Gateway® BP reaction BP Clonase™
>Addgene plasmid #199273 | pegRNA_LMNA-1 | addgene full sequence | sequence record 390157 | Addgene NGS Result
GATCCGGTACCAAGGTCGGGCAGGAAGAGGGCCTATTTCCCATGATTCCTTCATATTTGCATATACGATA
CAAGGCTGTTAGAGAGATAATTAGAATTAATTTGACTGTAAACACAAAGATATTAGTACAAAATACGTGA
CGTAGAAAGTAATAATTTCTTGGGTAGTTTGCAGTTTTAAAATTATGTTTTAAAATGGACTATCATATGC
TTACCGTAACTTGAAAGTATTTCGATTTCTTGGCTTTATATATCTTGTGGAAAGGACGAAACACCGGGCT
CAGGAGCCCAGGTGGGGTTTTAGAGCTAGAAATAGCAAGTTAAAATAAGGCTAGTCCGTTATCAACTTGA
AAAAGTGGGACCGAGTCGGTCCATGGGTCCACCCACCTGGGCTCCTGTTTTTTTAAGCTTGGGCCGCTCG
AGGTACCTCTCTACATATGACATGTGAGCAAAAGGCCAGCAAAAGGCCAGGAACCGTAAAAAGGCCGCGT
TGCTGGCGTTTTTCCATAGGCTCCGCCCCCCTGACGAGCATCACAAAAATCGACGCTCAAGTCAGAGGTG
GCGAAACCCGACAGGACTATAAAGATACCAGGCGTTTCCCCCTGGAAGCTCCCTCGTGCGCTCTCCTGTT
CCGACCCTGCCGCTTACCGGATACCTGTCCGCCTTTCTCCCTTCGGGAAGCGTGGCGCTTTCTCATAGCT
CACGCTGTAGGTATCTCAGTTCGGTGTAGGTCGTTCGCTCCAAGCTGGGCTGTGTGCACGAACCCCCCGT
TCAGCCCGACCGCTGCGCCTTATCCGGTAACTATCGTCTTGAGTCCAACCCGGTAAGACACGACTTATCG
CCACTGGCAGCAGCCACTGGTAACAGGATTAGCAGAGCGAGGTATGTAGGCGGTGCTACAGAGTTCTTGA
AGTGGTGGCCTAACTACGGCTACACTAGAAGAACAGTATTTGGTATCTGCGCTCTGCTGAAGCCAGTTAC
CTTCGGAAAAAGAGTTGGTAGCTCTTGATCCGGCAAACAAACCACCGCTGGTAGCGGTGGTTTTTTTGTT
TGCAAGCAGCAGATTACGCGCAGAAAAAAAGGATCTCAAGAAGATCCTTTGATCTTTTCTACGGGGTCTG
ACGCTCAGTGGAACGAAAACTCACGTTAAGGGATTTTGGTCATGAGATTATCAAAAAGGATCTTCACCTA
GATCCTTTTAAATTAAAAATGAAGTTTTAAATCAATCTAAAGTATATATGAGTAAACTTGGTCTGACAGT
TACCAATGCTTAATCAGTGAGGCACCTATCTCAGCGATCTGTCTATTTCGTTCATCCATAGTTGCCTGAC
TCCCCGTCGTGTAGATAACTACGATACGGGAGGGCTTACCATCTGGCCCCAGTGCTGCAATGATACCGCG
AGATCCACGCTCACCGGCTCCAGATTTATCAGCAATAAACCAGCCAGCCGGAAGGGCCGAGCGCAGAAGT
GGTCCTGCAACTTTATCCGCCTCCATCCAGTCTATTAATTGTTGCCGGGAAGCTAGAGTAAGTAGTTCGC
CAGTTAATAGTTTGCGCAACGTTGTTGCCATTGCTACAGGCATCGTGGTGTCACGCTCGTCGTTTGGTAT
GGCTTCATTCAGCTCCGGTTCCCAACGATCAAGGCGAGTTACATGATCCCCCATGTTGTGCAAAAAAGCG
GTTAGCTCCTTCGGTCCTCCGATCGTTGTCAGAAGTAAGTTGGCCGCAGTGTTATCACTCATGGTTATGG
CAGCACTGCATAATTCTCTTACTGTCATGCCATCCGTAAGATGCTTTTCTGTGACTGGTGAGTACTCAAC
CAAGTCATTCTGAGAATAGTGTATGCGGCGACCGAGTTGCTCTTGCCCGGCGTCAATACGGGATAATACC
GCGCCACATAGCAGAACTTTAAAAGTGCTCATCATTGGAAAACGTTCTTCGGGGCGAAAACTCTCAAGGA
TCTTACCGCTGTTGAGATCCAGTTCGATGTAACCCACTCGTGCACCCAACTGATCTTCAGCATCTTTTAC
TTTCACCAGCGTTTCTGGGTGAGCAAAAACAGGAAGGCAAAATGCCGCAAAAAAGGGAATAAGGGCGACA
CGGAAATGTTGAATACTCATACTCTTCCTTTTTCAATATTATTGAAGCATTTATCAGGGTTATTGTCTCA
TGAGCGGATACATATTTGAATGTATTTAGAAAAATAAACAAATAGGGGTTCCGCGCACATTTCCCCGAAA
AGTGCCACCTGACGTCGCTAGCTGTACAAAAAAGCAGGCTTTAAAGGAACCAATTCAGTCGACTG
